>Addgene plasmid #125099 | pKD279 | addgene full sequence | sequence record 245241 | Addgene NGS Result
GGCCAACGTCTCATTTTCGCCAGATATCGACGTCTAAGAAACCATTATTATCATGACATTAACCTATAAA
AATAGGCGTATCACGAGGCCCTTTCGTCTTCACCTCGAGTCCCTATCAGTGATAGAGATTGACATCCCTA
TCAGTGATAGAGATACTGAGCACATCAGCAGGACGCACTGACCTGCCCCGTATAATAGGTTATAAGACGG
AATTATTTATGAAAATTCTTATCGCCGAAGATGATATTCATATCCGCCAAGGGTTGGCCGATATGCTTTC
CAGAGAGGGATATTCCGTTCTGCTTGCTGATAATGGCAAAGTTGCCCTGTTAAAATATCAACAAGAGCAG
CCGGATTTTATTATTCTGGATATTATGATGCCTGAGTTAGATGGCTATTCAGTCTGCAAAGAAATCAGAA
AGCACGATGAACAAACGCCGGTGATCTTTTTATCCGCTAAAGGTGAAGAGCTTGATAAAGTTCTGGGGCT
TGAGCTTGGTGCGGATGACTATATTAATAAACCATTTGGTATTCACGAGGTTCGGGCGCGAATCAAAACA
ATTGCCCGACGCTGTCTGAAAGCCAAACAGAATTCACCAGATCAAAGCGTGGAGCTTGGCGGGCTGACGA
TTTATCCTGATCAGAATGAGGCCGAATGGAACAGCGTCCGGATTTTGTTTTCCCAAAAAGAATTCCAGCT
TCTCTCGATTTTTGTGAGGGAGCATAAAAAAATTGTCTCTCGTGATGAACTATTGGAGGCGTTATGGGAT
GACGTTGATTTTGTCGATGACAATACGTTAACGGTCAATGTCAATCGGCTGCGGAGAAAACTGGAGAATG
CAGGACTGACAGATTGCATTTCCACAATCAGAGGACAAGGTTATCAATTTCAAGTCAATCGGAAGGATGA
AGCGGAATGTTAATAATAATCTAGACCAGGCATCAAATAAAACGAAAGGCTCAGTCGAAAGACTGGGCCT
TTCGTTTTATCTGTTGTTTGTCGGTGAACGCTCTCTACTAGAGTCACACTGGCTCACCTTCGGGTGGGCC
TTTCTGCGTTTATAGTAAATCACTGCATAATTCGTGTCGCTCAAGGCGCACTCCCGTTCTGGATAATGTT
TTTTGCGCCGACATCATAACGGTTCTGGCAAATATTCTGAAATGAGCTGGTTAGCTAGTCACACCCTCGT
GAATGTGACAGCATTGTAAGATTGGGGAGCGGAATTGCAAGAAAGTTCGATGGGAGGATGCTGACTTCCT
TTTTATAATAAAGAAAAAGGAGGAGCAGAACAAAGAGGAGAAATACTAGATGCGTAAAGGCGAAGAGCTG
TTCACTGGTGTCGTCCCTATTCTGGTGGAACTGGATGGTGATGTCAACGGTCATAAGTTTTCCGTGCGTG
GCGAGGGTGAAGGTGACGCAACTAATGGTAAACTGACGCTGAAGTTCATCTGTACTACTGGTAAACTGCC
GGTACCTTGGCCGACTCTGGTAACGACGCTGACTTATGGTGTTCAGTGCTTTGCTCGTTATCCGGACCAT
ATGAAGCAGCATGACTTCTTCAAGTCCGCCATGCCGGAAGGCTATGTGCAGGAACGCACGATTTCCTTTA
AGGATGACGGCACGTACAAAACGCGTGCGGAAGTGAAATTTGAAGGCGATACCCTGGTAAACCGCATTGA
GCTGAAAGGCATTGACTTTAAAGAAGACGGCAATATCCTGGGCCATAAGCTGGAATACAATTTTAACAGC
CACAATGTTTACATCACCGCCGATAAACAAAAAAATGGCATTAAAGCGAATTTTAAAATTCGCCACAACG
TGGAGGATGGCAGCGTGCAGCTGGCTGATCACTACCAGCAAAACACTCCAATCGGTGATGGTCCTGTTCT
GCTGCCAGACAATCACTATCTGAGCACGCAAAGCGTTCTGTCTAAAGATCCGAACGAGAAACGCGATCAT
ATGGTTCTGCTGGAGTTCGTAACCGCAGCGGGCATCACGCATGGTATGGATGAACTGTACAAATGATGAT
AATAATCTAGACCAGGCATCAAATAAAACGAAAGGCTCAGTCGAAAGACTGGGCCTTTCGTTTTATCTGT
TGTTTGTCGGTGAACGCTCTCTACTAGAGTCACACTGGCTCACCTTCGGGTGGGCCTTTCTGCGTTTATA
GGTACCCGTGGATCCTCTAGAGTCGACCTGCAGGCATGCAAGCTTTTTACGGCTAGCTCAGTCCTAGGTA
TAGTGCTAGCCCAGCCAGAGAAACACTCTTTAACAGGGGGTAGTATGATGTCTCGTTTAGATAAAAGTAA
AGTGATTAACAGCGCATTAGAGCTGCTTAATGAGGTCGGAATCGAAGGTTTAACAACCCGTAAACTCGCC
CAGAAGCTAGGTGTAGAGCAGCCTACATTGTATTGGCATGTAAAAAATAAGCGGGCTTTGCTCGACGCCT
TAGCCATTGAGATGTTAGATAGGCACCATACTCACTTTTGCCCTTTAGAAGGGGAAAGCTGGCAAGATTT
TTTACGTAATAACGCTAAAAGTTTTAGATGTGCTTTACTAAGTCATCGCGATGGAGCAAAAGTACATTTA
GGTACACGGCCTACAGAAAAACAGTATGAAACTCTCGAAAATCAATTAGCCTTTTTATGCCAACAAGGTT
TTTCACTAGAGAATGCATTATATGCACTCAGCGCAGTGGGGCATTTTACTTTAGGTTGCGTATTGGAAGA
TCAAGAGCATCAAGTCGCTAAAGAAGAAAGGGAAACACCTACTACTGATAGTATGCCGCCATTATTACGA
CAAGCTATCGAATTATTTGATCACCAAGGTGCAGAGCCAGCCTTCTTATTCGGCCTTGAATTGATCATAT
GCGGATTAGAAAAACAACTTAAATGTGAAAGTGGGTCTTAAGGCATCAAATAAAACGAAAGGCTCAGTCG
AAAGACTGGGCCTTTCGTTTTATCTGTTGTTTGTCGGTGAACGCTCTCCTGAGTAGGACAAATCCGCCGC
CCTAGACCTAGGGCGTTCGGCTGCGGCGAGCGGTATCAGCTCACTCAAAGGCGGTAATACGGTTATCCAC
AGAATCAGGGGATAACGCATGCAAGAACATGTGAGCAAAAGGCCAGCAAAAGGCCAGGAACCGTAAAAAG
GCCGCGTTGCTGGCGTTTTTCCATAGGCTCCGCCCCCCTGACGAGCATCACAAAAATCGACGCTCAAGTC
AGAGGTGGCGAAACCCGACAGGACTATAAAGATACCAGGCGTTTCCCCCTGGAAGCTCCCTCGTGCGCTC
TCCTGTTCCGACCCTGCCGCTTACCGGATACCTGTCCGCCTTTCTCCCTTCGGGAAGCGTGGCGCTTTCT
CATAGCTCACGCTGTAGGTATCTCAGTTCGGTGTAGGTCGTTCGCTCCAAGCTGGGCTGTGTGCACGAAC
CCCCCGTTCAGCCCGACCGCTGCGCCTTATCCGGTAACTATCGTCTTGAGTCCAACCCGGTAAGACACGA
CTTATCGCCACTGGCAGCAGCCACTGGTAACAGGATTAGCAGAGCGAGGTATGTAGGCGGTGCTACAGAG
TTCTTGAAGTGGTGGCCTAACTACGGCTACACTAGAAGGACAGTATTTGGTATCTGCGCTCTGCTGAAGC
CAGTTACCTTCGGAAAAAGAGTTGGTAGCTCTTGATCCGGCAAACAAACCACCGCTGGTAGCGGTGGTTT
TTTTGTTTGCAAGCAGCAGATTACGCGCAGAAAAAAAGGATCTCAAGAAGATCCTTTGATCTTTTCTACG
GGGTCTGACGCTCAGTGGAACGAAAACTCACGTTAAGGGATTTTGGTCATGACTAGTGCTTGGATTCTCA
CCAATAAAAAACGCCCGGCGGCAACCGAGCGTTCTGAACAAATCCAGATGGAGTTCTGAGGTCATTACTG
GATCTATCAACAGGAGTCCAAGCGAGCTCGATATCAAATTACGCCCCGCCCTGCCACTCATCGCAGTACT
GTTGTAATTCATTAAGCATTCTGCCGACATGGAAGCCATCACAAACGGCATGATGAACCTGAATCGCCAG
CGGCATCAGCACCTTGTCGCCTTGCGTATAATATTTGCCCATGGTGAAAACGGGGGCGAAGAAGTTGTCC
ATATTGGCCACGTTTAAATCAAAACTGGTGAAACTCACCCAGGGATTGGCTGAGACGAAAAACATATTCT
CAATAAACCCTTTAGGGAAATAGGCCAGGTTTTCACCATAACACGCCACATCTTGCGAATATATGTGTAG
AAACTGCCGGAAATCGTCGTGGTATTCACTCCAGAGCGATGAAAACGTTTCAGTTTGCTCATGGAAAACG
GTGTAACAAGGGTGAACACTATCCCATATCACCAGCTCACCGTCTTTCATTGCCATACGAAATTCCGGAT
GAGCATTCATCAGGCGGGCAAGAATGTGAATAAAGGCCGGATAAAACTTGTGCTTATTTTTCTTTACGGT
CTTTAAAAAGGCCGTAATATCCAGCTGAACGGTCTGGTTATAGGTACATTGAGCAACTGACTGAAATGCC
TCAAAATGTTCTTTACGATGCCATTGGGATATATCAACGGTGGTATATCCAGTGATTTTTTTCTCCATTT
TAGCTTCCTTAGCTCCTGAAAATCTCGATAACTCAAAAAATACGACCGGTAGTGATCTTATTTCATTATG
GTGAAAGTTGGAACCTCTTACGGGCC
Features (pLannotate 1.2.2; 15 found; start..end, strand, type, name):
    110..183     +  promoter       PLtetO-1 promoter: modified phage lambda PL promoter with tet operator sites (Lutz and Bujard, 1997)
    222..920     +  CDS            yvcP: YVCP_BACSU - Protein inferred from homology: Swiss-Prot protein existence level 3. Member of the two-component regulatory system YvcQ/YvcP. From Bacillus subtilis (strain 168).
    944..1015    +  terminator     rrnB T1 terminator: transcription terminator T1 from the E. coli rrnB gene
   1031..1058    +  terminator     T7Te terminator: phage T7 early transcription terminator
   1310..2023    +  CDS            superfolder GFP: GFP variant that folds robustly even when fused to poorly folded proteins (Pédelacq et al., 2006)
   2050..2121    +  terminator     rrnB T1 terminator: transcription terminator T1 from the E. coli rrnB gene
   2137..2164    +  terminator     T7Te terminator: phage T7 early transcription terminator
   2171..2215    +  misc_feature   MCS (fragment): pUC18/19 multiple cloning site
   2222..2250    +  promoter       J23119 promoter (fragment): bacterial promoter (Registry of Standard Biological Parts BBa J23119)
   2285..2911    +  CDS            TetR: tetracycline repressor TetR; tetR; TetR binds to the tetracycline operator tetO to inhibit transcription. This inhibition can be relieved by adding tetracycline or doxycycline.
   2917..3003    +  terminator     rrnB T1 terminator: Escherichia coli rrnB; transcription terminator T1 from the E. coli rrnB gene
   3168..3756    -  rep_origin     ori: high-copy-number ColE1/pMB1/pBR322/pUC origin of replication
   3844..3938    -  terminator     lambda t0 terminator: transcription terminator from phage lambda
   3962..4618    -  CDS            cat: CAT_ECOLX - Experimental evidence at protein level: Swiss-Prot protein existence level 1. This enzyme is an effector of chloramphenicol resistance in bacteria. From Escherichia coli. This protein is used as a marker in many commonly used cloning vectors, such as pACYC184.
   4619..1       -  promoter       cat promoter (across the origin): promoter of the E. coli cat gene encoding chloramphenicol acetyltransferase
