[The description below was written by a language model from this plasmid's Addgene catalogue record and pLannotate feature annotations shown in this document.]
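Description:
pKD279 is a high-copy bacterial expression plasmid of about 4.7 kb, built on the pProTet.E333 backbone for synthetic biology work in E. coli. It replicates from a ColE1/pUC-type origin and is selected with chloramphenicol through a cat gene driven by its own promoter and followed by the lambda t0 terminator.

The plasmid carries three expression units, all in the same orientation and each insulated by terminators (rrnB T1, paired with T7Te after the first two). The first places a synthetic chimeric response regulator under the PLtetO-1 promoter. This protein joins the receiver (REC) domain of SO_4388, residues 1–130, to the DNA-binding domain of PsdR, residues 134–237. The "137" in its name refers to the crossover position in OmpR numbering. The automated annotation labels this open reading frame yvcP, the Bacillus subtilis two-component regulator, which presumably reflects homology to the PsdR-derived portion rather than a full-length native gene. The second unit is superfolder GFP, which the record says is controlled by the output promoter PpsdA110. That promoter is not annotated in the feature table but would lie in the unannotated region upstream of the sfGFP coding sequence. The third unit expresses TetR from Tn10 behind a fragment of the constitutive J23119 promoter, which keeps PLtetO-1 repressed until a tetracycline-class inducer is added.

Together these parts allow the chimera's expression level to be tuned while fluorescence reports its activity at the PsdR target promoter. The construct belongs to a study on rewiring two-component systems by modular swapping of DNA-binding domains. No cognate sensor kinase is annotated or listed on this plasmid.
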