Addgene plasmid #125099: pKD279
Purpose: Expression of SO_4388(1-130aa)-psdR(134-237aa), ompR137 chimera under PLtetO-1, output Promoter PpsdA110
Depositing lab: Jeffrey Tabor. Depositing organization: Rice University. Publication: Rewiring bacterial two-component systems by modular DNA-binding domain swapping. Schmidl SR, Ekness F, Sofjan K, Daeffler KN, Brink KR, Landry BP, Gerhardt KP, Dyulgyarov N, Sheth RU, Tabor JJ. Nat Chem Biol. 2019 Jul;15(7):690-698. doi: 10.1038/s41589-019-0286-6. Epub 2019 May 20. PubMed 31110305.
Backbone
  Vector backbone: pProTet.E333
  Total vector size (bp): 4715
  Vector type: Bacterial Expression, Synthetic Biology
Growth in bacteria
  Bacterial resistance: Chloramphenicol, 25 μg/mL
  Growth temperature: 37°C
  Growth strain: DH5alpha
  Copy number: High Copy
Gene/Insert 1
  Gene/Insert name: SO_4388(REC)-psdR(DBD)137
  Species: Synthetic
  Insert size (bp): 702
Gene/Insert 2
  Gene/Insert name: sfgfp (alt name: Super folder GFP)
  Species: Synthetic
  Insert size (bp): 714
Gene/Insert 3
  Gene/Insert name: tetR
  Species: Tn10 from E. coli
  Insert size (bp): 625
  GenBank ID: NC_009133.1
Terms and licenses: Academic/Nonprofit Terms; Industry Terms: Not Available to Industry
How to cite: pKD279 was a gift from Jeffrey Tabor (Addgene plasmid # 125099 ; http://n2t.net/addgene:125099 ; RRID:Addgene_125099)
